>Addgene plasmid #141535 | TFORF0143 | depositor full sequence | sequence record 276741 | Full Sequence
TTAATGTAGTCTTATGCAATACTCTTGTAGTCTTGCAACATGGTAACGATGAGTTAGCAACATGCCTTAC
AAGGAGAGAAAAAGCACCGTGCATGCCGATTGGTGGAAGTAAGGTGGTACGATCGTGCCTTATTAGGAAG
GCAACAGACGGGTCTGACATGGATTGGACGAACCACTGAATTGCCGCATTGCAGAGATATTGTATTTAAG
TGCCTAGCTCGATACATAAACGGGTCTCTCTGGTTAGACCAGATCTGAGCCTGGGAGCTCTCTGGCTAAC
TAGGGAACCCACTGCTTAAGCCTCAATAAAGCTTGCCTTGAGTGCTTCAAGTAGTGTGTGCCCGTCTGTT
GTGTGACTCTGGTAACTAGAGATCCCTCAGACCCTTTTAGTCAGTGTGGAAAATCTCTAGCAGTGGCGCC
CGAACAGGGACTTGAAAGCGAAAGGGAAACCAGAGGAGCTCTCTCGACGCAGGACTCGGCTTGCTGAAGC
GCGCACGGCAAGAGGCGAGGGGCGGCGACTGGTGAGTACGCCAAAAATTTTGACTAGCGGAGGCTAGAAG
GAGAGAGATGGGTGCGAGAGCGTCAGTATTAAGCGGGGGAGAATTAGATCGCGATGGGAAAAAATTCGGT
TAAGGCCAGGGGGAAAGAAAAAATATAAATTAAAACATATAGTATGGGCAAGCAGGGAGCTAGAACGATT
CGCAGTTAATCCTGGCCTGTTAGAAACATCAGAAGGCTGTAGACAAATACTGGGACAGCTACAACCATCC
CTTCAGACAGGATCAGAAGAACTTAGATCATTATATAATACAGTAGCAACCCTCTATTGTGTGCATCAAA
GGATAGAGATAAAAGACACCAAGGAAGCTTTAGACAAGATAGAGGAAGAGCAAAACAAAAGTAAGACCAC
CGCACAGCAAGCGGCCGCTGATCTTCAGACCTGGAGGAGGAGATATGAGGGACAATTGGAGAAGTGAATT
ATATAAATATAAAGTAGTAAAAATTGAACCATTAGGAGTAGCACCCACCAAGGCAAAGAGAAGAGTGGTG
CAGAGAGAAAAAAGAGCAGTGGGAATAGGAGCTTTGTTCCTTGGGTTCTTGGGAGCAGCAGGAAGCACTA
TGGGCGCAGCGTCAATGACGCTGACGGTACAGGCCAGACAATTATTGTCTGGTATAGTGCAGCAGCAGAA
CAATTTGCTGAGGGCTATTGAGGCGCAACAGCATCTGTTGCAACTCACAGTCTGGGGCATCAAGCAGCTC
CAGGCAAGAATCCTGGCTGTGGAAAGATACCTAAAGGATCAACAGCTCCTGGGGATTTGGGGTTGCTCTG
GAAAACTCATTTGCACCACTGCTGTGCCTTGGAATGCTAGTTGGAGTAATAAATCTCTGGAACAGATTTG
GAATCACACGACCTGGATGGAGTGGGACAGAGAAATTAACAATTACACAAGCTTAATACACTCCTTAATT
GAAGAATCGCAAAACCAGCAAGAAAAGAATGAACAAGAATTATTGGAATTAGATAAATGGGCAAGTTTGT
GGAATTGGTTTAACATAACAAATTGGCTGTGGTATATAAAATTATTCATAATGATAGTAGGAGGCTTGGT
AGGTTTAAGAATAGTTTTTGCTGTACTTTCTATAGTGAATAGAGTTAGGCAGGGATATTCACCATTATCG
TTTCAGACCCACCTCCCAACCCCGAGGGGACCCATGCATTGCATCTCAATTAGTCAGCAACCAGGTGTGG
AAAGTCCCCAGGCTCCCCAGCAGGCAGAAGTATGCAAAGCATGCGTCTCAATTAGTCAGCAACCATAGTC
CCGCCCCTAACTCCGCCCATCCCGCCCCTAACTCCGCCCAGTTCCGCCCATTCTCCGCCCCATGGCTGAC
TAATTTTTTTTATTTATGCAGAGGCCGAGGCCGCCTCGGCCTCTGAGCTATTCCAGAAGTAGTGAGGAGG
CTTTTTTGGAGGCCTAGGCTTTTGCAAAAAGCTTTCTAGAGGTACCACCGGAGCTTACCATGACCGAGTA
CAAGCCCACGGTGCGCCTCGCCACCCGCGACGACGTCCCCAGGGCCGTACGCACCCTCGCCGCCGCGTTC
GCCGACTACCCCGCCACGCGCCACACCGTCGATCCGGACCGCCACATCGAGCGGGTCACCGAGCTGCAAG
AACTCTTCCTCACGCGCGTCGGGCTCGACATCGGCAAGGTGTGGGTCGCGGACGACGGCGCCGCCGTGGC
GGTCTGGACCACGCCGGAGAGCGTCGAAGCGGGGGCGGTGTTCGCCGAGATCGGCCCGCGCATGGCCGAG
TTGAGCGGTTCCCGGCTGGCCGCGCAGCAACAGATGGAAGGCCTCCTGGCGCCGCACCGGCCCAAGGAGC
CCGCGTGGTTCCTGGCCACCGTCGGCGTCTCGCCCGACCACCAGGGCAAGGGTCTGGGCAGCGCCGTCGT
GCTCCCCGGAGTGGAGGCGGCCGAGCGCGCCGGGGTGCCCGCCTTCCTGGAGACCTCCGCGCCCCGCAAC
CTCCCCTTCTACGAGCGGCTCGGCTTCACCGTCACCGCCGACGTCGAGGTGCCCGAAGGACCGCGCACCT
GGTGCATGACCCGCAAGCCCGGTGCCAGTTAACGAATTCTAGATCTTGAGACAAATGGCAGTATTCATCC
ACAATTTTAAAAGAAAAGGGGGGATTGGGGGGTACAGTGCAGGGGAAAGAATAGTAGACATAATAGCAAC
AGACATACAAACTAAAGAATTACAAAAACAAATTACAAAAATTCAAAATTTTCGGGTTTATTACAGGGAC
AGCAGAGATCCACTTTGGCGCCGGCTCGAGGCCTGCAGGTGCAAAGATGGATAAAGTTTTAAACAGAGAG
GAATCTTTGCAGCTAATGGACCTTCTAGGTCTTGAAAGGAGTGGGAATTGGCTCCGGTGCCCGTCAGTGG
GCAGAGCGCACATCGCCCACAGTCCCCGAGAAGTTGGGGGGAGGGGTCGGCAATTGAACCGGTGCCTAGA
GAAGGTGGCGCGGGGTAAACTGGGAAAGTGATGTCGTGTACTGGCTCCGCCTTTTTCCCGAGGGTGGGGG
AGAACCGTATATAAGTGCAGTAGTCGCCGTGAACGTTCTTTTTCGCAACGGGTTTGCCGCCAGAACACAG
GTAAGTGCCGTGTGTGGTTCCCGCGGGCCTGGCCTCTTTACGGGTTATGGCCCTTGCGTGCCTTGAATTA
CTTCCACCTGGCTGCAGTACGTGATTCTTGATCCCGAGCTTCGGGTTGGAAGTGGGTGGGAGAGTTCGAG
GCCTTGCGCTTAAGGAGCCCCTTCGCCTCGTGCTTGAGTTGAGGCCTGGCCTGGGCGCTGGGGCCGCCGC
GTGCGAATCTGGTGGCACCTTCGCGCCTGTCTCGCTGCTTTCGATAAGTCTCTAGCCATTTAAAATTTTT
GATGACCTGCTGCGACGCTTTTTTTCTGGCAAGATAGTCTTGTAAATGCGGGCCAAGATCTGCACACTGG
TATTTCGGTTTTTGGGGCCGCGGGCGGCGACGGGGCCCGTGCGTCCCAGCGCACATGTTCGGCGAGGCGG
GGCCTGCGAGCGCGGCCACCGAGAATCGGACGGGGGTAGTCTCAAGCTGGCCGGCCTGCTCTGGTGCCTG
GCCTCGCGCCGCCGTGTATCGCCCCGCCCTGGGCGGCAAGGCTGGCCCGGTCGGCACCAGTTGCGTGAGC
GGAAAGATGGCCGCTTCCCGGCCCTGCTGCAGGGAGCTCAAAATGGAGGACGCGGCGCTCGGGAGAGCGG
GCGGGTGAGTCACCCACACAAAGGAAAAGGGCCTTTCCGTCCTCAGCCGTCGCTTCATGTGACTCCACGG
AGTACCGGGCGCCGTCCAGGCACCTCGATTAGTTCTCGAGCTTTTGGAGTACGTCGTCTTTAGGTTGGGG
GGAGGGGTTTTATGCGATGGAGTTTCCCCACACTGAGTGGGTGGAGACTGAAGTTAGGCCAGCTTGGCAC
TTGATGTAATTCTCCTTGGAATTTGCCCTTTTTGAGTTTGGATCTTGGTTCATTCTCAAGCCTCAGACAG
TGGTTCAAAGTTTTTTTCTTCCATTTCAGGTGTCGTGAGGCTAGCACCGCCACCATGTGGACTCTCGGGC
GCCGCGCAGTAGCCGGCCTCCTGGCGTCACCCAGCCCAGCCCAGGCCCAGACCCTCACCCGGGTCCCGCG
GCCGGCAGAGTTGGCCCCACTCTGCGGCCGCCGTGGCCTGCGCACCGACATCGATGCGACCTGCACGCCC
CGCCGCGCAAGTTCGAACCAACGTGGCCTCAACCAGATTTGGAATGTCAAAAAGCAGAGTGTCTATTTGA
TGAATTTGAGGAAATCTGGAACTTTGGGCCACCCAGGCTCTCTAGATGAGACCACCTATGAAAGACTAGC
AGAGGAAACGCTGGACTCTTTAGCAGAGTTTTTTGAAGACCTTGCAGACAAGCCATACACGTTTGAGGAC
TATGATGTCTCCTTTGGGAGTGGTGTCTTAACTGTCAAACTGGGTGGAGATCTAGGAACCTATGTGATCA
ACAAGCAGACGCCAAACAAGCAAATCTGGCTATCTTCTCCATCCAGGTATGTAGTGGACCTAAGCGTTAT
GACTGGACTGGGAAAAACTGGGTGTACTCCCACGACGGCGTGTCCCTCCATGAGCTGCTGGCCGCAGAGC
TCACTAAAGCCTTAGTAATGAACTAGTCCGTAACTTGAAAGTATTTCGATTTCTTGGCTTTATATATCTT
GTGGAAAGGACGAATTCAGGACACGTTCCAGCACGATACGCGTTAAGTCGACAATCAACCTCTGGATTAC
AAAATTTGTGAAAGATTGACTGGTATTCTTAACTATGTTGCTCCTTTTACGCTATGTGGATACGCTGCTT
TAATGCCTTTGTATCATGCTATTGCTTCCCGTATGGCTTTCATTTTCTCCTCCTTGTATAAATCCTGGTT
GCTGTCTCTTTATGAGGAGTTGTGGCCCGTTGTCAGGCAACGTGGCGTGGTGTGCACTGTGTTTGCTGAC
GCAACCCCCACTGGTTGGGGCATTGCCACCACCTGTCAGCTCCTTTCCGGGACTTTCGCTTTCCCCCTCC
CTATTGCCACGGCGGAACTCATCGCCGCCTGCCTTGCCCGCTGCTGGACAGGGGCTCGGCTGTTGGGCAC
TGACAATTCCGTGGTGTTGTCGGGGAAATCATCGTCCTTTCCTTGGCTGCTCGCCTGTGTTGCCACCTGG
ATTCTGCGCGGGACGTCCTTCTGCTACGTCCCTTCGGCCCTCAATCCAGCGGACCTTCCTTCCCGCGGCC
TGCTGCCGGCTCTGCGGCCTCTTCCGCGTCTTCGCCTTCGCCCTCAGACGAGTCGGATCTCCCTTTGGGC
CGCCTCCCCGCGTCGACTTTAAGACCAATGACTTACAAGGCAGCTGTAGATCTTAGCCACTTTTTAAAAG
AAAAGGGGGGACTGGAAGGGCTAATTCACTCCCAACGAAGACAAGATCTGCTTTTTGCTTGTACTGGGTC
TCTCTGGTTAGACCAGATCTGAGCCTGGGAGCTCTCTGGCTAACTAGGGAACCCACTGCTTAAGCCTCAA
TAAAGCTTGCCTTGAGTGCTTCAAGTAGTGTGTGCCCGTCTGTTGTGTGACTCTGGTAACTAGAGATCCC
TCAGACCCTTTTAGTCAGTGTGGAAAATCTCTAGCAGTACGTATAGTAGTTCATGTCATCTTATTATTCA
GTATTTATAACTTGCAAAGAAATGAATATCAGAGAGTGAGAGGAACTTGTTTATTGCAGCTTATAATGGT
TACAAATAAAGCAATAGCATCACAAATTTCACAAATAAAGCATTTTTTTCACTGCATTCTAGTTGTGGTT
TGTCCAAACTCATCAATGTATCTTATCATGTCTGGCTCTAGCTATCCCGCCCCTAACTCCGCCCATCCCG
CCCCTAACTCCGCCCAGTTCCGCCCATTCTCCGCCCCATGGCTGACTAATTTTTTTTATTTATGCAGAGG
CCGAGGCCGCCTCGGCCTCTGAGCTATTCCAGAAGTAGTGAGGAGGCTTTTTTGGAGGCCTAGGGACGTA
CCCAATTCGCCCTATAGTGAGTCGTATTACGCGCGCTCACTGGCCGTCGTTTTACAACGTCGTGACTGGG
AAAACCCTGGCGTTACCCAACTTAATCGCCTTGCAGCACATCCCCCTTTCGCCAGCTGGCGTAATAGCGA
AGAGGCCCGCACCGATCGCCCTTCCCAACAGTTGCGCAGCCTGAATGGCGAATGGG
[124 nt withheld, positions 6287-6410]
C
[91 nt withheld, positions 6412-6502]
A
[49 nt withheld, positions 6504-6552]
CCTTTGACGTTGGAGTCCACGTTCTTT
[37 nt withheld, positions 6580-6616]
ACCCTATCTCGGTCTATTCTTTTGATTTATAAGGGATTTTGCCGATTTCGGCCTATTGGTTAAAAAATGA
GCTGATTTAACAAAAATTTAACGCGAATTTTAACAAAATATTAACGCTTACAATTTAGGTGGCACTTTTC
GGGGAAATGTGCGCGGAACCCCTATTTGTTTATTTTTCTAAATACATTCAAATATGTATCCGCTCATGAG
ACAATAACCCTGATAAATGCTTCAATAATATTGAAAAAGGAAGAGTATGAGTATTCAACATTTCCGTGTC
GCCCTTATTCCCTTTTTTGCGGCATTTTGCCTTCCTGTTTTTGCTCACCCAGAAACGCTGGTGAAAGTAA
AAGATGCTGAAGATCAGTTGGGTGCACGAGTGGGTTACATCGAACTGGATCTCAACAGCGGTAAGATCCT
TGAGAGTTTTCGCCCCGAAGAACGTTTTCCAATGATGAGCACTTTTAAAGTTCTGCTATGTGGCGCGGTA
TTATCCCGTATTGACGCCGGGCAAGAGCAACTCGGTCGCCGCATACACTATTCTCAGAATGACTTGGTTG
AGTACTCACCAGTCACAGAAAAGCATCTTACGGATGGCATGACAGTAAGAGAATTATGCAGTGCTGCCAT
AACCATGAGTGATAACACTGCGGCCAACTTACTTCTGACAACGATCGGAGGACCGAAGGAGCTAACCGCT
TTTTTGCACAACATGGGGGATCATGTAACTCGCCTTGATCGTTGGGAACCGGAGCTGAATGAAGCCATAC
CAAACGACGAGCGTGACACCACGATGCCTGTAGCAATGGCAACAACGTTGCGCAAACTATTAACTGGCGA
ACTACTTACTCTAGCTTCCCGGCAACAATTAATAGACTGGATGGAGGCGGATAAAGTTGCAGGACCACTT
CTGCGCTCGGCCCTTCCGGCTGGCTGGTTTATTGCTGATAAATCTGGAGCCGGTGAGCGTGGGTCTCGCG
GTATCATTGCAGCACTGGGGCCAGATGGTAAGCCCTCCCGTATCGTAGTTATCTACACGACGGGGAGTCA
GGCAACTATGGATGAACGAAATAGACAGATCGCTGAGATAGGTGCCTCACTGATTAAGCATTGGTAACTG
TCAGACCAAGTTTACTCATATATACTTTAGATTGATTTAAAACTTCATTTTTAATTTAAAAGGATCTAGG
TGAAGATCCTTTTTGATAATCTCATGACCAAAATCCCTTAACGTGAGTTTTCGTTCCACTGAGCGTCAGA
CCCCGTAGAAAAGATCAAAGGATCTTCTTGAGATCCTTTTTTTCTGCGCGTAATCTGCTGCTTGCAAACA
AAAAAACCACCGCTACCAGCGGTGGTTTGTTTGCCGGATCAAGAGCTACCAACTCTTTTTCCGAAGGTAA
CTGGCTTCAGCAGAGCGCAGATACCAAATACTGTTCTTCTAGTGTAGCCGTAGTTAGGCCACCACTTCAA
GAACTCTGTAGCACCGCCTACATACCTCGCTCTGCTAATCCTGTTACCAGTGGCTGCTGCCAGTGGCGAT
AAGTCGTGTCTTACCGGGTTGGACTCAAGACGATAGTTACCGGATAAGGCGCAGCGGTCGGGCTGAACGG
GGGGTTCGTGCACACAGCCCAGCTTGGAGCGAACGACCTACACCGAACTGAGATACCTACAGCGTGAGCT
ATGAGAAAGCGCCACGCTTCCCGAAGGGAGAAAGGCGGACAGGTATCCGGTAAGCGGCAGGGTCGGAACA
GGAGAGCGCACGAGGGAGCTTCCAGGGGGAAACGCCTGGTATCTTTATAGTCCTGTCGGGTTTCGCCACC
TCTGACTTGAGCGTCGATTTTTGTGATGCTCGTCAGGGGGGCGGAGCCTATGGAAAAACGCCAGCAACGC
GGCCTTTTTACGGTTCCTGGCCTTTTGCTGGCCTTTTGCTCACATGTTCTTTCCTGCGTTATCCCCTGAT
TCTGTGGATAACCGTATTACCGCCTTTGAGTGAGCTGATACCGCTCGCCGCAGCCGAACGACCGAGCGCA
GCGAGTCAGTGAGCGAGGAAGCGGAAGAGCGCCCAATACGCAAACCGCCTCTCCCCGCGCGTTGGCCGAT
TCATTAATGCAGCTGGCACGACAGGTTTCCCGACTGGAAAGCGGGCAGTGAGCGCAACGCAATTAATGTG
AGTTAGCTCACTCATTAGGCACCCCAGGCTTTACACTTTATGCTTCCGGCTCGTATGTTGTGTGGAATTG
TGAGCGGATAACAATTTCACACAGGAAACAGCTATGACCATGATTACGCCAAGCGCGCAATTAACCCTCA
CTAAAGGGAACAAAAGCTGGAGCTGCAAGC
Features (pLannotate 1.2.2; 32 found; start..end, strand, type, name):
      5..231     +  promoter       RSV promoter: Rous sarcoma virus enhancer/promoter
    232..412     +  LTR            5' LTR (truncated): truncated 5' long terminal repeat (LTR) from HIV-1
    459..584     +  misc_feature   HIV-1 Ψ: packaging signal of human immunodeficiency virus type 1
    568..931     +  CDS            HIV-1 gag (fragment): gag protein from human immunodeficiency virus 1; gag
   1077..1310    +  misc_feature   RRE: The Rev response element (RRE) of HIV-1 allows for Rev-dependent mRNA export from the nucleus to the cytoplasm.
   1687..1713    +  CDS            Rev (fragment): human immunodeficiency virus 1 (HIV-1) Rev protein; rev; enhances nuclear export of unspliced and incompletely spliced viral mRNAs
   1720..1743    +  promoter       SV40 promoter (fragment): SV40 early promoter
   1744..1815    +  promoter       SV40 promoter (fragment): SV40 enhancer and early promoter
   1839..1974    +  rep_origin     SV40 ori: SV40 origin of replication
   2020..2616    +  CDS            PuroR (fragment): puromycin N-acetyltransferase; pac from Streptomyces; confers resistance to puromycin
   2665..2782    +  misc_feature   cPPT/CTS: central polypurine tract and central termination sequence of HIV-1
   2847..2913    +  CDS            small t antigen (fragment): SV40 (simian virus 40) small t antigen
   2920..4098    +  promoter       EF-1α promoter: strong constitutive promoter for human elongation factor EF-1α
   4115..4594    +  CDS            FXN (fragment): FRDA_HUMAN - Also known as FRDA, X25. Experimental evidence at protein level: Swiss-Prot protein existence level 1. Promotes the biosynthesis of heme and assembly and repair of iron-sulfur clusters by delivering Fe(2+) to proteins involved in these pathways. May play a role in the protection against iron-catalyzed oxidative stress through its ability to catalyze the oxidation of Fe(2+) to Fe(3+); the oligomeric form but not the monomeric form has in vitro ferroxidase activity. May be able to store large amounts of iron in the form of a ferrihydrite mineral by oligomerization; however, the phys
   4600..4704    +  CDS            Fxn (fragment): FRDA_RAT - Experimental evidence at protein level: Swiss-Prot protein existence level 1. Promotes the biosynthesis of heme and assembly and repair of iron-sulfur clusters by delivering Fe(2+) to proteins involved in these pathways. May play a role in the protection against iron-catalyzed oxidative stress through its ability to catalyze the oxidation of Fe(2+) to Fe(3+); the oligomeric form but not the monomeric form has in vitro ferroxidase activity. May be able to store large amounts of iron in the form of a ferrihydrite mineral by oligomerization. Modulates the RNA-binding activity of ACO1 (
   4718..4771    +  promoter       U6 promoter (fragment): RNA polymerase III promoter for human U6 snRNA
   4813..5401    +  misc_feature   WPRE: woodchuck hepatitis virus posttranscriptional regulatory element
   5452..5471    +  misc_feature   cPPT/CTS (fragment): central polypurine tract and central termination sequence of HIV-1
   5473..5706    +  LTR            3' LTR (ΔU3): self-inactivating 3' long terminal repeat (LTR) from HIV-1
   5784..5905    +  polyA_signal   SV40 poly(A) signal: SV40 polyadenylation signal
   5945..6080    +  rep_origin     SV40 ori: SV40 origin of replication
   6101..6119    -  promoter       T7 promoter: promoter for bacteriophage T7 RNA polymerase
   6127..6282    +  CDS            lacZα (fragment): LacZα fragment of β-galactosidase; lacZ fragment
   6287..6715    +  rep_origin     f1 ori (sequence partly withheld): f1 bacteriophage origin of replication; arrow indicates direction of (+) strand synthesis
   6768..6872    +  promoter       AmpR promoter: bla
   6873..7733    +  CDS            AmpR: β-lactamase; bla; confers resistance to ampicillin, carbenicillin, and related antibiotics
   7904..8492    +  rep_origin     ori: high-copy-number ColE1/pMB1/pBR322/pUC origin of replication
   8675..8767    +  CDS            lacI (fragment): lac repressor; lacI; The lac repressor binds to the lac operator to inhibit transcription in E. coli. This inhibition can be relieved by adding lactose or isopropyl-β-D-thiogalactopyranoside (IPTG).
   8780..8801    +  protein_bind   CAP binding site: CAP binding activates transcription in the presence of cAMP. E. coli catabolite activator protein
   8816..8846    +  promoter       lac promoter: promoter for the E. coli lac operon
   8854..8870    +  protein_bind   lac operator: The lac repressor binds to the lac operator to inhibit transcription in E. coli. This inhibition can be relieved by adding lactose or isopropyl-β-D-thiogalactopyranoside (IPTG). lac repressor encoded by lacI
   8915..8933    +  promoter       T3 promoter: promoter for bacteriophage T3 RNA polymerase
