[The description below was written by a language model from this plasmid's Addgene catalogue record and pLannotate feature annotations shown in this document.]
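Description:
TFORF0143 is a third-generation-style, self-inactivating lentiviral expression plasmid built on the pLX_TRC317 backbone, carrying the human FXN (frataxin) open reading frame as one member of a barcoded transcription factor ORF collection. It is propagated in E. coli through a high-copy ColE1/pUC-type origin with ampicillin selection (AmpR under its own bla promoter). It also retains an f1 origin and remnants of a lacZα/lac promoter cloning region flanked by T7 and T3 promoters. The depositor warns that the plasmid may recombine, as is common for LTR-containing vectors.

The viral genome is transcribed from an RSV promoter fused to a truncated HIV-1 5' LTR, followed by the Ψ packaging signal with a partial gag sequence and the RRE for Rev-dependent export. It ends in a ΔU3 3' LTR that inactivates LTR promoter activity after integration, with an SV40 poly(A) signal downstream. Inside the provirus, an SV40 early promoter/origin drives puromycin N-acetyltransferase for selecting transduced mammalian cells. A cPPT/CTS element, which aids nuclear import, lies between this cassette and the payload. The EF-1α promoter then drives the FXN ORF, which the annotation splits into a human match and a shorter rat-homologue match; these probably reflect a single coding sequence of the cited transcript isoform. A WPRE downstream enhances transcript expression. The catalogue entry describes a unique 24-bp barcode for this ORF, but the feature table does not annotate it. A short U6 promoter fragment between the ORF and the WPRE has no stated function. The barcode lets FXN-overexpressing cells be identified in pooled overexpression screens, such as those for directed differentiation.
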