Addgene plasmid #141535: TFORF0143
Purpose: Lentiviral vector for overexpressing the FXN transcription factor ORF with a unique 24-bp barcode. Barcodes facilitate identification of transcription factors in pooled screens.
Depositing lab: Feng Zhang. Depositing organization: Broad Institute. Publication: A transcription factor atlas of directed differentiation. Joung J, Ma S, Tay T, Geiger-Schuller KR, Kirchgatterer PC, Verdine VK, Guo B, Arias-Garcia MA, Allen WE, Singh A, Kuksenko O, Abudayyeh OO, Gootenberg JS, Fu Z, Macrae RK, Buenrostro JD, Regev A, Zhang F. Cell. 2023 Jan 5;186(1):209-229.e26. doi: 10.1016/j.cell.2022.11.026. PubMed 36608654.
Backbone
  Vector backbone: pLX_TRC317
  Backbone manufacturer: Broad Institute Genetic Perturbation Platform
  Backbone size w/o insert (bp): 8264
  Vector type: Mammalian Expression, Lentiviral
  Selectable markers: Puromycin
Growth in bacteria
  Bacterial resistance: Ampicillin, 100 μg/mL
  Growth temperature: 37°C
  Growth strain: NEB Stable
  Copy number: High Copy
Gene/Insert
  Gene/Insert name: FXN
  Species: H. sapiens (human)
  Insert size (bp): 692
  Entrez Gene: FXN (a.k.a. CyaY, FA, FARR, FRDA, X25)
  Promoter: EF1a
  Cloning method: Unknown
  Sequencing primers: 5′ GGGTGGAGACTGAAGTTAGGCCAG; 3′ CACATAGCGTAAAAGGAGCAACATAG
Terms and licenses: Academic/Nonprofit Terms; Industry Terms: Not Available to Industry
Depositor comments: NM_181425,ENST00000396366 . The transcription factor ORF portion of this plasmid was synthesized by Genewiz. Please test multiple small colonies in case of plasmid recombination. To make this collection available in a timely manner, a portion of this collection was not fully sequenced by Addgene. If an Addgene verified full plasmid sequence is not available, please contact us prior to placing an order to request the full sequence.
How to cite: TFORF0143 was a gift from Feng Zhang (Addgene plasmid # 141535 ; http://n2t.net/addgene:141535 ; RRID:Addgene_141535)
