>Addgene plasmid #141535 | TFORF0143 | depositor partial sequence | sequence record 276742 | Insert
ACCGCCACCATGTGGACTCTCGGGCGCCGCGCAGTAGCCGGCCTCCTGGCGTCACCCAGCCCAGCCCAGG
CCCAGACCCTCACCCGGGTCCCGCGGCCGGCAGAGTTGGCCCCACTCTGCGGCCGCCGTGGCCTGCGCAC
CGACATCGATGCGACCTGCACGCCCCGCCGCGCAAGTTCGAACCAACGTGGCCTCAACCAGATTTGGAAT
GTCAAAAAGCAGAGTGTCTATTTGATGAATTTGAGGAAATCTGGAACTTTGGGCCACCCAGGCTCTCTAG
ATGAGACCACCTATGAAAGACTAGCAGAGGAAACGCTGGACTCTTTAGCAGAGTTTTTTGAAGACCTTGC
AGACAAGCCATACACGTTTGAGGACTATGATGTCTCCTTTGGGAGTGGTGTCTTAACTGTCAAACTGGGT
GGAGATCTAGGAACCTATGTGATCAACAAGCAGACGCCAAACAAGCAAATCTGGCTATCTTCTCCATCCA
GGTATGTAGTGGACCTAAGCGTTATGACTGGACTGGGAAAAACTGGGTGTACTCCCACGACGGCGTGTCC
CTCCATGAGCTGCTGGCCGCAGAGCTCACTAAAGCCTTAGTAATGAACTAGTCCGTAACTTGAAAGTATT
TCGATTTCTTGGCTTTATATATCTTGTGGAAAGGACGAATTCAGGACACGTTCCAGCACGAT
