>Addgene plasmid #141535 | TFORF0143 | depositor partial sequence | sequence record 276743 | Barcode
ATTCAGGACACGTTCCAGCACGAT
