>Addgene plasmid #141535 | TFORF0143 | addgene partial sequence | sequence record 353750 | WPRE-R 5'-CATAGCGTAAAAGGAGCAACA-3'
TGGCGTCACCCAGCCCAGCCCAGGCCCAGACCCTCACCCGGGTCCCGCGGCCGGCAGAGTTGGCCCCACT
CTGCGGCCGCCGTGGCCTGCGCACCGACATCGATGCGACCTGCACGCCCCGCCGCGCAAGTTCGAACCAA
CGTGGCCTCAACCAGATTTGGAATGTCAAAAAGCAGAGTGTCTATTTGATGAATTTGAGGAAATCTGGAA
CTTTGGGCCACCCAGGCTCTCTAGATGAGACCACCTATGAAAGACTAGCAGAGGAAACGCTGGACTCTTT
AGCAGAGTTTTTTGAAGACCTTGCAGACAAGCCATACACGTTTGAGGACTATGATGTCTCCTTTGGGAGT
GGTGTCTTAACTGTCAAACTGGGTGGAGATCTAGGAACCTATGTGATCAACAAGCAGACGCCAAACAAGC
AAATCTGGCTATCTTCTCCATCCAGGTATGTAGTGGACCTAAGCGTTATGACTGGACTGGGAAAAACTGG
GTGTACTCCCACGACGGCGTGTCCCTCCATGAGCTGCTGGCCGCAGAGCTCACTAAAGCCTTAGTAATGA
ACTAGTCCGTAACTTGAAAGTATTTCGATTTCTTGGCTTTATATATCTTGTGGAAAGGACGAATTCAGGA
CACGTTCCAGCACGATACGCGTTAAGTCGACAATCAACCTCTGGATTACAAAAT
